>Addgene plasmid #164109 | SPLICS Mt-ER- PM Long P2A | addgene full sequence | sequence record 322810 | Addgene NGS Result
AAAGTGCCACCTGACGTCGACGGATCGGGAGATCTCCCGATCCCCTATGGTGCACTCTCAGTACAATCTG
CTCTGATGCCGCATAGTTAAGCCAGTATCTGCTCCCTGCTTGTGTGTTGGAGGTCGCTGAGTAGTGCGCG
AGCAAAATTTAAGCTACAACAAGGCAAGGCTTGACCGACAATTGCATGAAGAATCTGCTTAGGGTTAGGC
GTTTTGCGCTGCTTCGCGATGTACGGGCCAGATATACGCGTTGACATTGATTATTGACTAGTTATTAATA
GTAATCAATTACGGGGTCATTAGTTCATAGCCCATATATGGAGTTCCGCGTTACATAACTTACGGTAAAT
GGCCCGCCTGGCTGACCGCCCAACGACCCCCGCCCATTGACGTCAATAATGACGTATGTTCCCATAGTAA
CGCCAATAGGGACTTTCCATTGACGTCAATGGGTGGAGTATTTACGGTAAACTGCCCACTTGGCAGTACA
TCAAGTGTATCATATGCCAAGTACGCCCCCTATTGACGTCAATGACGGTAAATGGCCCGCCTGGCATTAT
GCCCAGTACATGACCTTATGGGACTTTCCTACTTGGCAGTACATCTACGTATTAGTCATCGCTATTACCA
TGGTGATGCGGTTTTGGCAGTACATCAATGGGCGTGGATAGCGGTTTGACTCACGGGGATTTCCAAGTCT
CCACCCCATTGACGTCAATGGGAGTTTGTTTTGGCACCAAAATCAACGGGACTTTCCAAAATGTCGTAAC
AACTCCGCCCCATTGACGCAAATGGGCGGTAGGCGTGTACGGTGGGAGGTCTATATAAGCAGAGCTCTCT
GGCTAACTAGAGAACCCACTGCTTACTGGCTTATCGAAATTAATACGACTCACTATAGGGAGACCCAAGC
TTGGTACCGAGCTCGGATCCGCCACCATGCGGGACCACATGGTGCTGCACGAGTACGTGAACGCCGCTGG
CATCACAGGCGGAGATGGCGGATCTGGCGGCGGAAGCAAACTGATGTGGCACGAGGGACTGGAAGAGGCC
AGCAGACTGTACTTCGGCGAGCGGAACGTGAAGGGCATGTTCGAGGTGCTGGAACCCCTGCACGCCATGA
TGGAAAGAGGCCCCCAGACCCTGAAAGAGACAAGCTTCAACCAGGCCTACGGCCGGGACCTGATGGAAGC
CCAGGAATGGTGCCGGAAGTACATGAAGTCCGGCAATGTGAAGGACCTGACACAGGCCTGGGACCTGTAC
TACCACGTGTTCCGGCGGATCAGCAAGCAGGGCTCTGAAGCCGCCGCTAGAGAAGCTGCTGCTAGAGGCG
GAGCTTCTGGCGCTGGCGCAGGCGCTGGGGCCATCCTGAATAGCAGAGTGTTCCTGGCCCTGCCCATCAT
CATGGTGGTGGCCTTCAGCATGTGCATCATCTGCCTGCTGATGGCCGGCGACACCTGGACAGAGACACTG
GCCTACGTGCTGTTCTGGGGCGTGGCCAGCATCGGCACCTTTTTCATCATCCTGTACAACGGCAAGGACT
TCGTGGACGCCCCCAGGCTGGTGCAGAAAGAGAAGATCGACCCCGGGCTTAAGGAGCTCGCATGCGGAAG
CGGAGCTACTAACTTCAGCCTGCTGAAGCAGGCTGGAGACGTGGAGGAGAACCCTGGACCTAGATCTGAA
TTCATGGTGGGCCGGAACAGCGCCATCGCCGCGGGCGTGTGCGGTGCCCTCTTCATAGGGTACTGCATCT
ACTTTGACCGCAAAAGGCGGAGTGACCCCAACTCCAAAGGAGAAGAACTGTTTACCGGCGTGGTGCCAAT
TCTCGTGGAACTGGATGGCGATGTGAATGGCCACAAATTTTCTGTCAGAGGAGAGGGTGAAGGTGATGCC
ACAATCGGAAAGCTCACCCTGAAATTCATCTGCACCACTGGAAAGCTCCCTGTGCCATGGCCAACACTGG
TCACTACCCTGACCTACGGCGTGCAGTGCTTTTCCAGATACCCAGACCATATGAAGAGGCATGACTTTTT
CAAGAGCGCCATGCCCGAGGGCTATGTGCAGGAGAGAACCATCTCTTTCAAAGATGACGGGAAATACAAG
ACCCGCGCTGTGGTCAAGTTCGAAGGAGACACACTGGTGAATAGAATCGAGTTGAAGGGCACAGACTTTA
AGGAAGATGGAAACATTCTCGGCCACAAGCTGGAATACAACTTTAACTCCCACAATGTGTACATCACAGC
CGACAAGCAAAAGAATGGCATCAAGGCTAACTTCACAGTCAGACACAACGTCGAGGATGGAAGCGTGCAG
CTGGCCGACCATTATCAACAGAACACTCCAATCGGCGACGGCCCTGTGCTCCTCCCAGACAACCATTACC
TGTCCACCCAGACAGTCCTGAGCAAAGATCCAAATGAAAAAGGAACACTCGAGCTTAAGGAGCTCGCATG
CGGAAGCGGAGCTACTAACTTCAGCCTGCTGAAGCAGGCTGGAGACGTGGAGGAGAACCCTGGACCTAGA
TCTGAATTCATGGACTACAAGGACGACGACGACAAGTGCGGCCTGTTCATCTGCCCCTGCAACAAGCTGA
AGTCCAGCGACGCCTACAAGAAGGCCTGGGGCAACAACCAGGATGGCGTGGTGGCTTCCCAGCCTGCCAG
AGTGGGAAGCGGCGGAAGCTCTGGCAGCAGAGGCTCCGATGGCTCTGACGGCAGCAGCAAGGGCGAGGAA
CTGTTCACAGGCGTGGTGCCTATCCTGGTGGAACTGGACGGCGACGTGAACGGCCACAAGTTTTCTGTGC
GGGGAGAGGGCGAAGGCGACGCCACAATCGGAAAGCTGACCCTGAAGTTCATCTGTACCACCGGCAAGCT
GCCCGTGCCCTGGCCTACACTCGTGACCACACTGGGCTACGGCCTGCAGTGCTTCGCCAGATACCCCGAC
CATATGAAGCGGCACGACTTCTTCAAGAGCGCCATGCCCGAGGGCTACGTGCAGGAACGGACCATCAGCT
TCAAGGACGATGGCAAGTACAAGACCAGAGCCGTCGTGAAGTTCGAGGGCGACACCCTCGTGAACCGGAT
CGAGCTGAAGGGCACCGATTTCAAAGAGGACGGCAACATCCTGGGCCACAAGCTGGAGTACAACTTCAAC
AGCCACAACGTGTACATCACCGCCGACAAGCAGAAGAACGGCATCAAGGCCAACTTCACCGTGCGGCACA
ACGTGGAAGATGGCAGCGTGCAGCTGGCCGACCACTACCAGCAGAACACCCCCATCGGAGATGGCCCCGT
GCTGCTGCCCGACAACCACTACCTGAGCTACCAGACCGTGCTGAGCAAAGATCCAAATGAAAAAGGAACA
TAATCTAGAGGGCCCTATTCTATAGTGTCACCTAAATGCTAGAGCTCGCTGATCAGCCTCGACTGTGCCT
TCTAGTTGCCAGCCATCTGTTGTTTGCCCCTCCCCCGTGCCTTCCTTGACCCTGGAAGGTGCCACTCCCA
CTGTCCTTTCCTAATAAAATGAGGAAATTGCATCGCATTGTCTGAGTAGGTGTCATTCTATTCTGGGGGG
TGGGGTGGGGCAGGACAGCAAGGGGGAGGATTGGGAAGACAATAGCAGGCATGCTGGGGATGCGGTGGGC
TCTATGGCTTCTGAGGCGGAAAGAACCAGCTGGGGCTCTAGGGGGTATCCCC
[124 nt withheld, positions 3693-3816]
C
[91 nt withheld, positions 3818-3908]
A
[49 nt withheld, positions 3910-3958]
CCTTTGACGTTGGAGTCCACGTTCTTT
[37 nt withheld, positions 3986-4022]
ACCCTATCTCGGTCTATTCTTTTGATTTATAAGGGATTTTGCCGATTTCGGCCTATTGGTTAAAAAATGA
GCTGATTTAACAAAAATTTAACGCGAATTAATTCTGTGGAATGTGTGTCAGTTAGGGTGTGGAAAGTCCC
CAGGCTCCCCAGCAGGCAGAAGTATGCAAAGCATGCATCTCAATTAGTCAGCAACCAGGTGTGGAAAGTC
CCCAGGCTCCCCAGCAGGCAGAAGTATGCAAAGCATGCATCTCAATTAGTCAGCAACCATAGTCCCGCCC
CTAACTCCGCCCATCCCGCCCCTAACTCCGCCCAGTTCCGCCCATTCTCCGCCCCATGGCTGACTAATTT
TTTTTATTTATGCAGAGGCCGAGGCCGCCTCTGCCTCTGAGCTATTCCAGAAGTAGTGAGGAGGCTTTTT
TGGAGGCCTAGGCTTTTGCAAAAAGCTCCCGGGAGCTTGTATATCCATTTTCGGATCTGATCAAGAGACA
GGATGAGGATCGTTTCGCATGATTGAACAAGATGGATTGCACGCAGGTTCTCCGGCCGCTTGGGTGGAGA
GGCTATTCGGCTATGACTGGGCACAACAGACAATCGGCTGCTCTGATGCCGCCGTGTTCCGGCTGTCAGC
GCAGGGGCGCCCGGTTCTTTTTGTCAAGACCGACCTGTCCGGTGCCCTGAATGAACTGCAGGACGAGGCA
GCGCGGCTATCGTGGCTGGCCACGACGGGCGTTCCTTGCGCAGCTGTGCTCGACGTTGTCACTGAAGCGG
GAAGGGACTGGCTGCTATTGGGCGAAGTGCCGGGGCAGGATCTCCTGTCATCTCACCTTGCTCCTGCCGA
GAAAGTATCCATCATGGCTGATGCAATGCGGCGGCTGCATACGCTTGATCCGGCTACCTGCCCATTCGAC
CACCAAGCGAAACATCGCATCGAGCGAGCACGTACTCGGATGGAAGCCGGTCTTGTCGATCAGGATGATC
TGGACGAAGAGCATCAGGGGCTCGCGCCAGCCGAACTGTTCGCCAGGCTCAAGGCGCGCATGCCCGACGG
CGAGGATCTCGTCGTGACCCATGGCGATGCCTGCTTGCCGAATATCATGGTGGAAAATGGCCGCTTTTCT
GGATTCATCGACTGTGGCCGGCTGGGTGTGGCGGACCGCTATCAGGACATAGCGTTGGCTACCCGTGATA
TTGCTGAAGAGCTTGGCGGCGAATGGGCTGACCGCTTCCTCGTGCTTTACGGTATCGCCGCTCCCGATTC
GCAGCGCATCGCCTTCTATCGCCTTCTTGACGAGTTCTTCTGAGCGGGACTCTGGGGTTCGAAATGACCG
ACCAAGCGACGCCCAACCTGCCATCACGAGATTTCGATTCCACCGCCGCCTTCTATGAAAGGTTGGGCTT
CGGAATCGTTTTCCGGGACGCCGGCTGGATGATCCTCCAGCGCGGGGATCTCATGCTGGAGTTCTTCGCC
CACCCCAACTTGTTTATTGCAGCTTATAATGGTTACAAATAAAGCAATAGCATCACAAATTTCACAAATA
AAGCATTTTTTTCACTGCATTCTAGTTGTGGTTTGTCCAAACTCATCAATGTATCTTATCATGTCTGTAT
ACCGTCGACCTCTAGCTAGAGCTTGGCGTAATCATGGTCATAGCTGTTTCCTGTGTGAAATTGTTATCCG
CTCACAATTCCACACAACATACGAGCCGGAAGCATAAAGTGTAAAGCCTGGGGTGCCTAATGAGTGAGCT
AACTCACATTAATTGCGTTGCGCTCACTGCCCGCTTTCCAGTCGGGAAACCTGTCGTGCCAGCTGCATTA
ATGAATCGGCCAACGCGCGGGGAGAGGCGGTTTGCGTATTGGGCGCTCTTCCGCTTCCTCGCTCACTGAC
TCGCTGCGCTCGGTCGTTCGGCTGCGGCGAGCGGTATCAGCTCACTCAAAGGCGGTAATACGGTTATCCA
CAGAATCAGGGGATAACGCAGGAAAGAACATGTGAGCAAAAGGCCAGCAAAAGGCCAGGAACCGTAAAAA
GGCCGCGTTGCTGGCGTTTTTCCATAGGCTCCGCCCCCCTGACGAGCATCACAAAAATCGACGCTCAAGT
CAGAGGTGGCGAAACCCGACAGGACTATAAAGATACCAGGCGTTTCCCCCTGGAAGCTCCCTCGTGCGCT
CTCCTGTTCCGACCCTGCCGCTTACCGGATACCTGTCCGCCTTTCTCCCTTCGGGAAGCGTGGCGCTTTC
TCATAGCTCACGCTGTAGGTATCTCAGTTCGGTGTAGGTCGTTCGCTCCAAGCTGGGCTGTGTGCACGAA
CCCCCCGTTCAGCCCGACCGCTGCGCCTTATCCGGTAACTATCGTCTTGAGTCCAACCCGGTAAGACACG
ACTTATCGCCACTGGCAGCAGCCACTGGTAACAGGATTAGCAGAGCGAGGTATGTAGGCGGTGCTACAGA
GTTCTTGAAGTGGTGGCCTAACTACGGCTACACTAGAAGAACAGTATTTGGTATCTGCGCTCTGCTGAAG
CCAGTTACCTTCGGAAAAAGAGTTGGTAGCTCTTGATCCGGCAAACAAACCACCGCTGGTAGCGGTGGTT
TTTTTGTTTGCAAGCAGCAGATTACGCGCAGAAAAAAAGGATCTCAAGAAGATCCTTTGATCTTTTCTAC
GGGGTCTGACGCTCAGTGGAACGAAAACTCACGTTAAGGGATTTTGGTCATGAGATTATCAAAAAGGATC
TTCACCTAGATCCTTTTAAATTAAAAATGAAGTTTTAAATCAATCTAAAGTATATATGAGTAAACTTGGT
CTGACAGTTACCAATGCTTAATCAGTGAGGCACCTATCTCAGCGATCTGTCTATTTCGTTCATCCATAGT
TGCCTGACTCCCCGTCGTGTAGATAACTACGATACGGGAGGGCTTACCATCTGGCCCCAGTGCTGCAATG
ATACCGCGAGACCCACGCTCACCGGCTCCAGATTTATCAGCAATAAACCAGCCAGCCGGAAGGGCCGAGC
GCAGAAGTGGTCCTGCAACTTTATCCGCCTCCATCCAGTCTATTAATTGTTGCCGGGAAGCTAGAGTAAG
TAGTTCGCCAGTTAATAGTTTGCGCAACGTTGTTGCCATTGCTACAGGCATCGTGGTGTCACGCTCGTCG
TTTGGTATGGCTTCATTCAGCTCCGGTTCCCAACGATCAAGGCGAGTTACATGATCCCCCATGTTGTGCA
AAAAAGCGGTTAGCTCCTTCGGTCCTCCGATCGTTGTCAGAAGTAAGTTGGCCGCAGTGTTATCACTCAT
GGTTATGGCAGCACTGCATAATTCTCTTACTGTCATGCCATCCGTAAGATGCTTTTCTGTGACTGGTGAG
TACTCAACCAAGTCATTCTGAGAATAGTGTATGCGGCGACCGAGTTGCTCTTGCCCGGCGTCAATACGGG
ATAATACCGCGCCACATAGCAGAACTTTAAAAGTGCTCATCATTGGAAAACGTTCTTCGGGGCGAAAACT
CTCAAGGATCTTACCGCTGTTGAGATCCAGTTCGATGTAACCCACTCGTGCACCCAACTGATCTTCAGCA
TCTTTTACTTTCACCAGCGTTTCTGGGTGAGCAAAAACAGGAAGGCAAAATGCCGCAAAAAAGGGAATAA
GGGCGACACGGAAATGTTGAATACTCATACTCTTCCTTTTTCAATATTATTGAAGCATTTATCAGGGTTA
TTGTCTCATGAGCGGATACATATTTGAATGTATTTAGAAAAATAAACAAATAGGGGTTCCGCGCACATTT
CCCCGA
Features (pLannotate 1.2.2; 27 found; start..end, strand, type, name):
     46..98      -  misc_feature   bom (fragment): basis of mobility region from pBR322
    253..632     +  enhancer       CMV enhancer: human cytomegalovirus immediate early enhancer
    633..836     +  promoter       CMV promoter: human cytomegalovirus (CMV) immediate early promoter
    832..865     +  LTR            5' LTR (truncated) (fragment): truncated 5' long terminal repeat (LTR) from HIV-1
    881..899     +  promoter       T7 promoter: promoter for bacteriophage T7 RNA polymerase
   1024..1290    +  CDS            MTOR (fragment): MTOR_HUMAN - Also known as FRAP, FRAP1, FRAP2, RAFT1, RAPT1. Experimental evidence at protein level: Swiss-Prot protein existence level 1. Serine/threonine protein kinase which is a central regulator of cellular metabolism, growth and survival in response to hormones, growth factors, nutrients, energy and stress signals (PubMed:12087098, PubMed:12150925, PubMed:12150926, PubMed:12231510, PubMed:12718876, PubMed:14651849, PubMed:15268862, PubMed:15467718, PubMed:15545625, PubMed:15718470, PubMed:18497260, PubMed:18762023, PubMed:18925875, PubMed:20516213, PubMed:20537536, PubMed:21659604, PubMe
   1381..1581    +  CDS            SACM1L (fragment): SAC1_BOVIN - Also known as SAC1 From Bos taurus (Bovine).
   1684..1788    +  CDS            TOMM20 (fragment): TOM20_HUMAN - Also known as KIAA0016. Experimental evidence at protein level: Swiss-Prot protein existence level 1. Central component of the receptor complex responsible for the recognition and translocation of cytosolically synthesized mitochondrial preproteins. Together with TOM22 functions as the transit peptide receptor at the surface of the mitochondrion outer membrane and facilitates the movement of preproteins into the TOM40 translocation pore (By similarity). Required for the translocation across the mitochondrial outer membrane of cytochrome P450 monooxygenases. From Homo sapiens (Hum
   1783..2466    +  CDS            oxVenus: oxVenus is a basic (constitutively fluorescent) green/yellow fluorescent protein published in 2015, derived from Aequorea victoria.
   2536..2556    +  CDS            FLAG (fragment): FLAG® epitope tag, followed by an enterokinase cleavage site
   2557..2664    +  CDS            SNAP25 (fragment): SNP25_BOVIN - Experimental evidence at protein level: Swiss-Prot protein existence level 1. t-SNARE involved in the molecular regulation of neurotransmitter release. May play an important role in the synaptic function of specific neuronal systems. Associates with proteins involved in vesicle docking and membrane fusion. Regulates plasma membrane recycling through its interaction with CENPF. Modulates the gating characteristics of the delayed rectifier voltage-dependent potassium channel KCNB1 in pancreatic beta cells (By similarity). From Bos taurus (Bovine).
   2716..3354    +  CDS            Trp-less GFP (fragment): Trp-less GFP is a fluorescent protein published in 2012, derived from Aequorea victoria.
   3379..3397    -  promoter       SP6 promoter: promoter for bacteriophage SP6 RNA polymerase
   3423..3647    +  polyA_signal   bGH poly(A) signal: bovine growth hormone polyadenylation signal
   3651..3672    +  promoter       SV40 promoter (fragment): SV40 enhancer and early promoter
   3693..4121    +  rep_origin     f1 ori (sequence partly withheld): f1 bacteriophage origin of replication; arrow indicates direction of (+) strand synthesis
   4135..4464    +  promoter       SV40 promoter: SV40 enhancer and early promoter
   4531..5322    +  CDS            neo: KKA2_KLEPN - Also known as kan, nptII. Experimental evidence at protein level: Swiss-Prot protein existence level 1. Resistance to kanamycin, neomycin, paromomycin, ribostamycin, butirosin and gentamicin B. From Klebsiella pneumoniae.
   5346..5504    +  CDS            ble (fragment): BLE_KLEPN - Experimental evidence at protein level: Swiss-Prot protein existence level 1. Binding protein with a strong affinity to the bleomycin family of antibiotics. Binds to CL990; an antimitotic-antibiotic compound. From Klebsiella pneumoniae.
   5499..5620    +  polyA_signal   SV40 poly(A) signal: SV40 polyadenylation signal
   5693..5709    -  protein_bind   lac operator: The lac repressor binds to the lac operator to inhibit transcription in E. coli. This inhibition can be relieved by adding lactose or isopropyl-β-D-thiogalactopyranoside (IPTG). lac repressor encoded by lacI
   5717..5747    -  promoter       lac promoter: promoter for the E. coli lac operon
   5762..5783    -  protein_bind   CAP binding site: CAP binding activates transcription in the presence of cAMP. E. coli catabolite activator protein
   5796..5888    -  CDS            lacI (fragment): lac repressor; lacI; The lac repressor binds to the lac operator to inhibit transcription in E. coli. This inhibition can be relieved by adding lactose or isopropyl-β-D-thiogalactopyranoside (IPTG).
   6071..6659    -  rep_origin     ori: high-copy-number ColE1/pMB1/pBR322/pUC origin of replication
   6830..7690    -  CDS            AmpR: β-lactamase; bla; confers resistance to ampicillin, carbenicillin, and related antibiotics
   7691..7795    -  promoter       AmpR promoter: bla
