[The description below was written by a language model from this plasmid's Addgene catalogue record and pLannotate feature annotations shown in this document.]
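Description:
SPLICS Mt-ER- PM Long P2A is a mammalian expression plasmid built on the pcDNA3.1 backbone that encodes a split fluorescent protein reporter for simultaneous detection of contacts among mitochondria, the endoplasmic reticulum and the plasma membrane, in the "long" (wider-gap) version of the sensor. It is propagated in E. coli through a high-copy ColE1/pUC-type origin with ampicillin selection (AmpR). An SV40 promoter-driven neomycin resistance cassette with an SV40 poly(A) signal allows G418 selection of transfected mammalian cells. An f1 origin is also present.

The payload is transcribed from the CMV enhancer/promoter and terminated by the bGH poly(A) signal, with flanking T7 and SP6 promoters typical of the backbone. The automated annotation identifies, in order, an MTOR fragment and a SAC1 fragment, then a TOM20 fragment joined to a Venus-like sequence, and finally a FLAG tag and a SNAP25 fragment followed by a GFP-like sequence. The TOM20, SAC1 and SNAP25 pieces are consistent with targeting modules for the outer mitochondrial membrane, the ER and the plasma membrane respectively. The role of the MTOR segment is not stated; it may serve as a spacer.

The two fluorescent protein hits presumably represent the non-fluorescent large (β1-10) halves of split YFP and GFP, although the annotation tool labels them only by nearest match. The small complementing β11 strand and the P2A sequences named in the insert are not annotated, so their positions are not given by the record. P2A peptides would allow all parts to be produced as separate polypeptides from a single transcript in roughly balanced amounts. Fluorescence is reconstituted only where the tagged membranes come close enough for the fragments to complement, so the two colours can report different contact types in the same cell.
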