Addgene plasmid #164109: SPLICS Mt-ER- PM Long P2A
Purpose: Detect the long Plasma membrane--mitochondria-Endoplasmic reticulum contact
Depositing lab: Marisa Brini & Tito Calì. Depositing organization: University of Padua. Publication: An expanded palette of improved SPLICS reporters detects multiple organelle contacts in vitro and in vivo. Vallese F, Catoni C, Cieri D, Barazzuol L, Ramirez O, Calore V, Bonora M, Giamogante F, Pinton P, Brini M, Cali T. Nat Commun. 2020 Nov 27;11(1):6069. doi: 10.1038/s41467-020-19892-6. PubMed 33247103.
Backbone
  Vector backbone: pcDNA3.1
  Vector type: Mammalian Expression
Growth in bacteria
  Bacterial resistance: Ampicillin, 100 μg/mL
  Growth temperature: 37°C
  Growth strain: DH5alpha
  Copy number: High Copy
Gene/Insert
  Gene/Insert name: Split GFP and YFP PM-Mt-ER Long P2A
  Species: H. sapiens (human)
  Cloning method: Restriction Enzyme; 5′ cloning site Unknown (unknown if destroyed); 3′ cloning site Unknown (unknown if destroyed)
Terms and licenses: Academic/Nonprofit Terms; Industry Terms: Not Available to Industry
How to cite: SPLICS Mt-ER- PM Long P2A was a gift from Marisa Brini & Tito Calì (Addgene plasmid # 164109 ; http://n2t.net/addgene:164109 ; RRID:Addgene_164109)
